Addgene plasmid #240491: pSSBIO32_dCas9_RPA3717
Purpose: CRISPRi-mediated Knockdown of RPA3717
Depositing lab: Rajib Saha. Depositing organization: University of Nebraska at Lincoln. Publication: High enzyme promiscuity in lignin degradation mechanisms in Rhodopseudomonas palustris CGA009. Kathol M, Chowdhury NB, Immethun C, Alsiyabi A, Morris D, Naldrett MJ, Saha R. Appl Environ Microbiol. 2025 Aug 20;91(8):e0057325. doi: 10.1128/aem.00573-25. Epub 2025 Jul 8. PubMed 40626778.
Backbone
  Vector backbone: pBHR1
  Vector type: Bacterial Expression, CRISPR
Growth in bacteria
  Bacterial resistance: Kanamycin and Gentamicin, 50 & 10 μg/mL
  Growth temperature: 37°C
  Growth strain: NEB Stable
  Copy number: Low Copy
Gene/Insert
  Gene/Insert name: Cas9
  gRNA/shRNA sequence: GTGTACCCGATGATCAACGAGGG
  Species: Streptococcus pyogenes
  Mutation: D10A, H840A
  Entrez Gene: cas9 (a.k.a. SPY_RS04360, SPy1046, SPy_1046)
  Promoter: Plac
  Cloning method: Gibson Cloning
Terms and licenses: Academic/Nonprofit Terms; Industry Terms: Not Available to Industry
Depositor comments: Please visit https://doi.org/10.1101/2025.02.15.638337 for bioRxiv preprint.
How to cite: pSSBIO32_dCas9_RPA3717 was a gift from Rajib Saha (Addgene plasmid # 240491 ; http://n2t.net/addgene:240491 ; RRID:Addgene_240491)
