[The description below was written by a language model from this plasmid's Addgene catalogue record and pLannotate feature annotations shown in this document.]
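Description:
pSSBIO32_dCas9_RPA3717 is a low-copy, broad-host-range bacterial CRISPR interference plasmid built on the pBHR1 backbone and designed to knock down the gene RPA3717; the associated study concerns lignin degradation in Rhodopseudomonas palustris CGA009. Replication depends on the pBBR1 oriV together with its cognate Rep protein, a system from Bordetella bronchiseptica that functions in many Gram-negative hosts as well as in E. coli, where the plasmid is maintained. Selection relies on the Tn5-derived neo (nptII) kanamycin resistance gene. The catalogue entry lists both kanamycin and gentamicin, but the feature table shows no dedicated gentamicin resistance gene, only neo, which is annotated as also acting on gentamicin B.

The payload has two transcription units. The first expresses catalytically dead Streptococcus pyogenes Cas9 (D10A in the RuvC domain, H840A in the HNH domain) from a lac promoter with its CAP binding site and lac operator. A divergently oriented lacI gene under its own promoter supplies repressor, so dCas9 expression should be inducible with IPTG. A fragment of an ssrA degradation tag is annotated just downstream of the dCas9 coding sequence, which may limit protein accumulation, and the unit ends in rrnB T1 and T7Te terminators. The second unit uses the strong constitutive J23119 promoter to drive a single guide RNA, with the RPA3717-targeting spacer fused to the S. pyogenes gRNA scaffold and followed by the tonB terminator. The dCas9–guide complex binds the target locus without cutting and blocks transcription, allowing the contribution of RPA3717 to be tested by repression rather than deletion. Short TcR, RSF ori and tnpA fragments appear to be nonfunctional cloning remnants.
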