Features (pLannotate 1.2.2; 21 found; start..end, strand, type, name):
      1..772     +  rep_origin     pBBR1 oriV: replication origin of the broad-host-range plasmid pBBR1 from Bordetella bronchiseptica; requires the pBBR1 Rep protein for replication
    773..1435    +  CDS            pBBR1 Rep: replication protein for the broad-host-range plasmid pBBR1 from Bordetella bronchiseptica
   1496..1565    +  CDS            TcR (fragment): tetracycline efflux protein; tet; confers resistance to tetracycline
   1580..2662    -  CDS            lacI: lac repressor; lacI; The lac repressor binds to the lac operator to inhibit transcription in E. coli. This inhibition can be relieved by adding lactose or isopropyl-β-D-thiogalactopyranoside (IPTG).
   2663..2740    -  promoter       lacI promoter: lacI
   2748..2816    -  CDS            TcR (fragment): tetracycline efflux protein; tet; confers resistance to tetracycline
   2813..2848    +  CDS            lacI (fragment): lac repressor; lacI; The lac repressor binds to the lac operator to inhibit transcription in E. coli. This inhibition can be relieved by adding lactose or isopropyl-β-D-thiogalactopyranoside (IPTG).
   2861..2882    +  protein_bind   CAP binding site: CAP binding activates transcription in the presence of cAMP. E. coli catabolite activator protein
   2897..2927    +  promoter       lac promoter: promoter for the E. coli lac operon
   2935..2951    +  protein_bind   lac operator: The lac repressor binds to the lac operator to inhibit transcription in E. coli. This inhibition can be relieved by adding lactose or isopropyl-β-D-thiogalactopyranoside (IPTG). lac repressor encoded by lacI
   2993..7099    +  CDS            dCas9: catalytically dead mutant of the Cas9 endonuclease from the Streptococcus pyogenes Type II CRISPR/Cas system RNA-guided DNA-binding protein that lacks endonuclease activity due to the D10A mutation in the RuvC catalytic domain and the H840A mutation in the HNH catalytic domain
   7117..7140    +  CDS            ssrA tag (fragment): C-terminal peptide that mediates degradation in bacteria through the ClpXP and ClpAP proteases (McGinness et al., 2006) wild-type LAA variant
   7167..7238    +  terminator     rrnB T1 terminator: transcription terminator T1 from the E. coli rrnB gene
   7254..7281    +  terminator     T7Te terminator: phage T7 early transcription terminator
   7300..7355    -  rep_origin     RSF ori (fragment): Plasmids containing the RSF 1030 origin of replication can be propagated in E. coli cells that contain additional plasmids with compatible origins.
   7437..7466    -  terminator     T3Te terminator: phage T3 early transcription terminator
   7520..7554    +  promoter       J23119 promoter: bacterial promoter (Registry of Standard Biological Parts BBa J23119)
   7578..7653    +  misc_RNA       gRNA scaffold: guide RNA scaffold for the Streptococcus pyogenes CRISPR/Cas9 system
   7754..7785    +  terminator     tonB terminator: bidirectional E. coli tonB-P14 transcription terminator
   7837..8628    -  CDS            neo: KKA2_KLEPN - Also known as kan, nptII. Experimental evidence at protein level: Swiss-Prot protein existence level 1. Resistance to kanamycin, neomycin, paromomycin, ribostamycin, butirosin and gentamicin B. From Klebsiella pneumoniae.
   8660..8872    -  CDS            tnpA (fragment): TN5P_ECOLX - Also known as tnp. Experimental evidence at protein level: Swiss-Prot protein existence level 1. Mediates transposition of transposon Tn5 by a 'cut and paste' mechanism. First, the monomeric transposase binds the 19 bp inverted DNA repeats flanking the transposon. Then, dimerization of the DNA- bound transposase creates a synaptic DNA complex. After nicking of the first DNA strand, excision of the transposon proceeds through a series of intermediates. The transposase then mediates the insertion of the transposon at a new site by strand transfer. The activity of the wild- type tran
>Addgene plasmid #240491 | pSSBIO32_dCas9_RPA3717 | addgene full sequence | sequence record 494399 | Addgene NGS Result
GCGGCCACCGGCTGGCTCGCTTCGCTCGGCCCGTGGACAACCCTGCTGGACAAGCTGATGGACAGGCTGC
GCCTGCCCACGAGCTTGACCACAGGGATTGCCCACCGGCTACCCAGCCTTCGACCACATACCCACCGGCT
CCAACTGCGCGGCCTGCGGCCTTGCCCCATCAATTTTTTTAATTTTCTCTGGGGAAAAGCCTCCGGCCTG
CGGCCTGCGCGCTTCGCTTGCCGGTTGGACACCAAGTGGAAGGCGGGTCAAGGCTCGCGCAGCGACCGCG
CAGCGGCTTGGCCTTGACGCGCCTGGAACGACCCAAGCCTATGCGAGTGGGGGCAGTCGAAGGGCGAAGC
CCGCCCGCCTGCCCCCCGAGCCTCACGGCGGCGAGTGCGGGGGTTCCAAGGGGGCAGCGCCACCTTGGGC
AAGGCCGAAGGCCGCGCAGTCGATCAACAAGCCCCGGAGGGGCCACTTTTTGCCGGAGGGGGAGCCGCGC
CGAAGGCGTGGGGGAACCCCGCAGGGGTGCCCTTCTTTGGGCACCAAAGAACTAGATATAGGGCGAAATG
CGAAAGACTTAAAAATCAACAACTTAAAAAAGGGGGGTACGCAACAGCTCATTGCGGCACCCCCCGCAAT
AGCTCATTGCGTAGGTTAAAGAAAATCTGTAATTGACTGCCACTTTTACGCAACGCATAATTGTTGTCGC
GCTGCCGAAAAGTTGCAGCTGATTGCGCATGGTGCCGCAACCGTGCGGCACCCCTACCGCATGGAGATAA
GCATGGCCACGCAGTCCAGAGAAATCGGCATTCAAGCCAAGAACAAGCCCGGTCACTGGGTGCAAACGGA
ACGCAAAGCGCATGAGGCGTGGGCCGGGCTTATTGCGAGGAAACCCACGGCGGCAATGCTGCTGCATCAC
CTCGTGGCGCAGATGGGCCACCAGAACGCCGTGGTGGTCAGCCAGAAGACACTTTCCAAGCTCATCGGAC
GTTCTTTGCGGACGGTCCAATACGCAGTCAAGGACTTGGTGGCCGAGCGCTGGATCTCCGTCGTGAAGCT
CAACGGCCCCGGCACCGTGTCGGCCTACGTGGTCAATGACCGCGTGGCGTGGGGCCAGCCCCGCGACCAG
TTGCGCCTGTCGGTGTTCAGTGCCGCCGTGGTGGTTGATCACGACGACCAGGACGAATCGCTGTTGGGGC
ATGGCGACCTGCGCCGCATCCCGACCCTGTATCCGGGCGAGCAGCAACTACCGACCGGCCCCGGCGAGGA
GCCGCCCAGCCAGCCCGGCATTCCGGGCATGGAACCAGACCTGCCAGCCTTGACCGAAACGGAGGAATGG
GAACGGCGCGGGCAGCAGCGCCTGCCGATGCCCGATGAGCCGTGTTTTCTGGACGATGGCGAGCCGTTGG
AGCCGCCGACACGGGTCACGCTGCCGCGCCGGTAGCACTTGGGTTGCGCAGCAACCCGTAAGTGCGCTGT
TCCAGACTATCGGCTGTAGCCGCCTCGCCGCCCTATACCTTGTCTGCCTCCCCGCGTTGCGTCGCGGTGC
ATGGAGCCGGGCCACCTCGACCTGAATGGAAGCACGTCCTCACTGCCCGCTTTCCAGTCGGGAAACCTGT
CGTGCCAGCTGCATTAATGAATCGGCCAATGCGCGGGGAGAGGCGGTTTGCGTATTGGGCGCCAGGGTGG
TTTTTCTTTTCACCAGTGAGACGGGCAACAGCTGATTGCCCTTCACCGCCTGGCCCTGAGAGAGTTGCAG
CAAGCGGTCCACGCTGGTTTGCCCCAGCAGGCGAAAATCCTGTTTGATGGTGGTTAACGGCGGGATATAA
CATGAGCTGTCTTCGGTATCGTCGTATCCCACTACCGAGATGTCCGCACCAACGCGCAGCCCGGACTCGG
TAATGGCGCGCATTGCGCCCAGCGCCATCTGATCGTTGGCAACCAGCATCGCAGTGGGAACGATGCCCTC
ATTCAGCATTTGCATGGTTTGTTGAAAACCGGACATGGCACTCCAGTCGCCTTCCCGTTCCGCTATCGGC
TGAATTTGATTGCGAGTGAGATATTTATGCCAGCCAGCCAGACGCAGACGCGCCGAGACAGAACTTAATG
GGCCCGCTAACAGCGCGATTTGCTGGTGACCCAATGCGACCAGATGCTCCACGCCCAGTCGCGTACCGTC
TTCATGGGAGAAAATAATACTGTTGATGGGTGTCTGGTCAGAGACATCAAGAAATAACGCCGGAACATTA
GTGCAGGCAGCTTCCACAGCAATGGCATCCTGGTCATCCAGCGGATAGTTAATGATCAGCCCACTGACGC
GTTGCGCGAGAAGATTGTGCACCGCCGCTTTACAGGCTTCGACGCCGCTTCGTTCTACCATCGACACCAC
CACGCTGGCACCCAGTTGATCGGCGCGAGATTTAATCGCCGCGACAATTTGCGACGGCGCGTGCAGGGCC
AGACTGGAGGTGGCAACGCCAATCAGCAACGACTGTTTGCCCGCCAGTTGTTGTGCCACGCGGTTGGGAA
TGTAATTCAGCTCCGCCATCGCCGCTTCCACTTTTTCCCGCGTTTTCGCAGAAACGTGGCTGGCCTGGTT
CACCACGCGGGAAACGGTCTGATAAGAGACACCGGCATACTCTGCGACATCGTATAACGTTACTGGTTTC
ACATTCACCACCCTGAATTGACTCTCTTCCGGGCGCTATCATGCCATACCGCGAAAGGTTTTGCGCCATT
CGATGGTGTCCGGGATCTCGACGCTCTCCCTTATGCGACTCCTGCATTAGGAAGCAGCCCAGTAGTAGGT
TGAGGCCGTTGAGCACGACGGGTTTCCCGACTGGAAAGCGGGCAGTGAGCGCAACGCAATTAATGTGAGT
TAGCTCACTCATTAGGCACCCCAGGCTTTACACTTTATGCTTCCGGCTCGTATGTTGTGTGGAATTGTGA
GCGGATAACAATTTCAAAAGAATTCAAAAGATCTAAAGAGGACTTCGGATCTATGGATAAGAAATACTCA
ATAGGCTTAGCTATCGGCACAAATAGCGTCGGATGGGCGGTGATCACTGATGAATATAAGGTTCCGTCTA
AAAAGTTCAAGGTTCTGGGAAATACAGACCGCCACAGTATCAAAAAAAATCTTATAGGGGCTCTTTTATT
TGACAGTGGAGAGACAGCGGAAGCGACTCGTCTCAAACGGACAGCTCGTAGAAGGTATACACGTCGGAAG
AATCGTATTTGTTATCTACAGGAGATTTTTTCAAATGAGATGGCGAAAGTAGATGATAGTTTCTTTCATC
GACTTGAAGAGTCTTTTTTGGTGGAAGAAGACAAGAAGCATGAACGTCATCCTATTTTTGGAAATATAGT
AGATGAAGTTGCTTATCATGAGAAATATCCAACTATCTATCATCTGCGAAAAAAATTGGTAGATTCTACT
GATAAAGCGGATTTGCGCTTAATCTATTTGGCCTTAGCGCATATGATTAAGTTTCGTGGTCATTTTTTGA
TTGAGGGAGATTTAAATCCTGATAATAGTGATGTGGACAAACTATTTATCCAGTTGGTACAAACCTACAA
TCAATTATTTGAAGAAAACCCTATTAACGCAAGTGGAGTAGATGCTAAAGCGATTCTTTCTGCACGATTG
AGTAAATCAAGACGATTAGAAAATCTCATTGCTCAGCTCCCCGGTGAGAAGAAAAATGGCTTATTTGGGA
ATCTCATTGCTTTGTCATTGGGTTTGACCCCTAATTTTAAATCAAATTTTGATTTGGCAGAAGATGCTAA
ATTACAGCTTTCAAAAGATACTTACGATGATGATTTAGATAATTTATTGGCGCAAATTGGAGATCAATAT
GCTGATTTGTTTTTGGCAGCTAAGAATTTATCAGATGCTATTTTACTTTCAGATATCCTAAGAGTAAATA
CTGAAATAACTAAGGCTCCCCTATCAGCTTCAATGATTAAACGCTACGATGAACATCATCAAGACTTGAC
TCTTTTAAAAGCTTTAGTTCGACAACAACTTCCAGAAAAGTATAAAGAAATCTTTTTTGATCAATCAAAA
AACGGATATGCAGGTTATATTGATGGGGGAGCTAGCCAAGAAGAATTTTATAAATTTATCAAACCAATTT
TAGAAAAAATGGATGGTACTGAGGAATTATTGGTGAAACTAAATCGTGAAGATTTGCTGCGCAAGCAACG
GACCTTTGACAACGGCTCTATTCCCCATCAAATTCACTTGGGTGAGCTGCATGCTATTTTGAGAAGACAA
GAAGACTTTTATCCATTTTTAAAAGACAATCGTGAGAAGATTGAAAAAATCTTGACTTTTCGAATTCCTT
ATTATGTTGGTCCATTGGCGCGTGGCAATAGTCGTTTTGCATGGATGACTCGGAAGTCTGAAGAAACAAT
TACCCCATGGAATTTTGAAGAAGTTGTCGATAAAGGTGCTTCAGCTCAATCATTTATTGAACGCATGACA
AACTTTGATAAAAATCTTCCAAATGAAAAAGTACTACCAAAACATAGTTTGCTTTATGAGTATTTTACGG
TTTATAACGAATTGACAAAGGTCAAATATGTTACTGAAGGAATGCGAAAACCAGCATTTCTTTCAGGTGA
ACAGAAGAAAGCCATTGTTGATTTACTCTTCAAAACAAATCGAAAAGTAACCGTTAAGCAATTAAAAGAA
GATTATTTCAAAAAAATAGAATGTTTTGATAGTGTTGAAATTTCAGGAGTTGAAGATAGATTTAATGCTT
CATTAGGTACCTACCATGATTTGCTAAAAATTATTAAAGATAAAGATTTTTTGGATAATGAAGAAAATGA
AGATATCTTAGAGGATATTGTTTTAACATTGACCTTATTTGAAGATAGGGAGATGATTGAGGAAAGACTT
AAAACATATGCTCACCTCTTTGATGATAAGGTGATGAAACAGCTTAAACGTCGCCGTTATACTGGTTGGG
GACGTTTGTCTCGAAAATTGATTAATGGTATTAGGGATAAGCAATCTGGCAAAACAATATTAGATTTTTT
GAAATCAGATGGTTTTGCCAATCGCAATTTTATGCAGCTGATCCATGATGATAGTTTGACATTTAAAGAA
GACATTCAAAAAGCACAAGTGTCTGGACAAGGCGATAGTTTACATGAACATATTGCAAATTTAGCTGGTA
GCCCTGCTATTAAAAAAGGTATTTTACAGACTGTAAAAGTTGTTGATGAATTGGTCAAAGTAATGGGGCG
GCATAAGCCAGAAAATATCGTTATTGAAATGGCACGTGAAAATCAGACAACTCAAAAGGGCCAGAAAAAT
TCGCGAGAGCGTATGAAACGAATCGAAGAAGGTATCAAAGAATTAGGAAGTCAGATTCTTAAAGAGCATC
CTGTTGAAAATACTCAATTGCAAAATGAAAAGCTCTATCTCTATTATCTCCAAAATGGAAGAGACATGTA
TGTGGACCAAGAATTAGATATTAATCGTTTAAGTGATTATGATGTCGATGCCATTGTTCCACAAAGTTTC
CTTAAAGACGATTCAATAGACAATAAGGTCTTAACGCGTTCTGATAAAAATCGTGGTAAATCGGATAACG
TTCCAAGTGAAGAAGTAGTCAAAAAGATGAAAAACTATTGGAGACAACTTCTAAACGCCAAGTTAATCAC
TCAACGTAAGTTTGATAATTTAACGAAAGCTGAACGTGGAGGTTTGAGTGAACTTGATAAAGCTGGTTTT
ATCAAACGCCAATTGGTTGAAACTCGCCAAATCACTAAGCATGTGGCACAAATTTTGGATAGTCGCATGA
ATACTAAATACGATGAAAATGATAAACTTATTCGAGAGGTTAAAGTGATTACCTTAAAATCTAAATTAGT
TTCTGACTTCCGAAAAGATTTCCAATTCTATAAAGTACGTGAGATTAACAATTACCATCATGCCCATGAT
GCGTATCTAAATGCCGTCGTTGGAACTGCTTTGATTAAGAAATATCCAAAACTTGAATCGGAGTTTGTCT
ATGGTGATTATAAAGTTTATGATGTTCGTAAAATGATTGCTAAGTCTGAGCAAGAAATAGGCAAAGCAAC
CGCAAAATATTTCTTTTACTCTAATATCATGAACTTCTTCAAAACAGAAATTACACTTGCAAATGGAGAG
ATTCGCAAACGCCCTCTAATCGAAACTAATGGGGAAACTGGAGAAATTGTCTGGGATAAAGGGCGAGATT
TTGCCACAGTGCGCAAAGTATTGTCCATGCCCCAAGTCAATATTGTCAAGAAAACAGAAGTACAGACAGG
CGGATTCTCCAAGGAGTCAATTTTACCAAAAAGAAATTCGGACAAGCTTATTGCTCGTAAAAAAGACTGG
GATCCAAAAAAATATGGTGGTTTTGATAGTCCAACGGTAGCTTATTCAGTCCTAGTGGTTGCTAAGGTGG
AAAAAGGGAAATCGAAGAAGTTAAAATCCGTTAAAGAGTTACTAGGGATCACAATTATGGAAAGAAGTTC
CTTTGAAAAAAATCCGATTGACTTTTTAGAAGCTAAAGGATATAAGGAAGTTAAAAAAGACTTAATCATT
AAACTACCTAAATATAGTCTTTTTGAGTTAGAAAACGGTCGTAAACGGATGCTGGCTAGTGCCGGAGAAT
TACAAAAAGGAAATGAGCTGGCTCTGCCAAGCAAATATGTGAATTTTTTATATTTAGCTAGTCATTATGA
AAAGTTGAAGGGTAGTCCAGAAGATAACGAACAAAAACAATTGTTTGTGGAGCAGCATAAGCATTATTTA
GATGAGATTATTGAGCAAATCAGTGAATTTTCTAAGCGTGTTATTTTAGCAGATGCCAATTTAGATAAAG
TTCTTAGTGCATATAACAAACATAGAGACAAACCAATACGTGAACAAGCAGAAAATATTATTCATTTATT
TACGTTGACGAATCTTGGAGCTCCCGCTGCTTTTAAATATTTTGATACAACAATTGATCGTAAACGATAT
ACGTCTACAAAAGAAGTTTTAGATGCCACTCTTATCCATCAATCCATCACTGGTCTTTATGAAACACGCA
TTGATTTGAGTCAGCTAGGAGGTGACTGAAGTATATTTTAGATGAAGACGAAAACTACGCTCTGGCTGCT
TAACTCGAGTAAGGATCTCCAGGCATCAAATAAAACGAAAGGCTCAGTCGAAAGACTGGGCCTTTCGTTT
TATCTGTTGTTTGTCGGTGAACGCTCTCTACTAGAGTCACACTGGCTCACCTTCGGGTGGGCCTTTCTGC
GTTTATACCTAGGGATATATTCCGCTTCCTCGCTCACTGACTCGCTACGCTCGGTCGTTCGACTGCGGCG
AGCGGAAATGGCTTACGAACGGGGCGGAGATTTCCTGGAAGATGCCAGACGTCTAAGAAAAGGAATATTC
AGCAATTTGCCCGTGCCGAAGAAAGGCCCACCCGTGAAGGTGAGCCAGTGAGTTGATTGCTACGTAATTA
GTTAGTTAGCCCTTAGTGACTCGAATTCGTTGACAGCTAGCTCAGTCCTAGGTATAATGCTAGCGTGTAC
CCGATGATCAACGAGGGGTTTTAGAGCTAGAAATAGCAAGTTAAAATAAGGCTAGTCCGTTATCAACTTG
AAAAAGTGGCACCGAGTCGGTGCTTTTTTTCTAGATAATTGGAGACCGAGCTGGTCTCTCTAGGATGTGC
ACTAGTAGAGCTCTGCAGGAGTCACTAAGGGTTAGTTAGTTAGATTAGCAGAAAGTCAAAAGCCTCCGAC
CGGAGGCTTTTGACTAAAACTTCCCTTGGGCTTGGTCGGTCATTTCGAACCCCAGAGTCCCGCTCAGAAG
AACTCGTCAAGAAGGCGATAGAAGGCGATGCGCTGCGAATCGGGAGCGGCGATACCGTAAAGCACGAGGA
AGCGGTCAGCCCATTCGCCGCCAAGCTCTTCAGCAATATCACGGGTAGCCAACGCTATGTCCTGATAGCG
GTCCGCCACACCCAGCCGGCCACAGTCGATGAATCCAGAAAAGCGGCCATTTTCCACCATGATATTCGGC
AAGCAGGCATCGCCATGGGTCACGACGAGATCCTCGCCGTCGGGCATGCGCGCCTTGAGCCTGGCGAACA
GTTCGGCTGGCGCGAGCCCCTGATGCTCTTCGTCCAGATCATCCTGATCGACAAGACCGGCTTCCATCCG
AGTACGTGCTCGCTCGATGCGATGTTTCGCTTGGTGGTCGAATGGGCAGGTAGCCGGATCAAGCGTATGC
AGCCGCCGCATTGCATCAGCCATGATGGATACTTTCTCGGCAGGAGCAAGGTGAGATGACAGGAGATCCT
GCCCCGGCACTTCGCCCAATAGCAGCCAGTCCCTTCCCGCTTCAGTGACAACGTCGAGCACAGCTGCGCA
AGGAACGCCCGTCGTGGCCAGCCACGATAGCCGCGCTGCCTCGTCCTGCAGTTCATTCAGGGCACCGGAC
AGGTCGGTCTTGACAAAAAGAACCGGGCGCCCCTGCGCTGACAGCCGGAACACGGCGGCATCAGAGCAGC
CGATTGTCTGTTGTGCCCAGTCATAGCCGAATAGCCTCTCCACCCAAGCGGCCGGAGAACCTGCGTGCAA
TCCATCTTGTTCAATCATGCGAAACGATCCTCATCCTGTCTCTTGATCAGATCTTGATCCCCTGCGCCAT
CAGATCCTTGGCGGCAAGAAAGCCATCCAGTTTACTTTGCAGGGCTTCCCAACCTTACCAGAGGGCGCCC
CAGCTGGCAATTCCGGTTCGCTTGCTGTCCATAAAACCGCCCAGTCTAGCTATCGCCATGTAAGCCCACT
GCAAGCTACCTGCTTTCTCTTTGCGCTTGCGTTTTCCCTTGTCCAGATAGCCATGCATGCTTGCGTTTTC
CCTTGTCCAGATAGCCCAGTAGCTGACATTCATCCCAGGTGGCACTTTTCGGGGAAATGTGCGCGCCCGC
GTTCCTGCTGGCGCTGGGCCTGTTTCTGGCGCTGGACTTCCCGCTGTTCCGTCAGCAGCTTTTCGCCCAC
GGCCTTGATGATCGCGGCGGCCTTGGCCTGCATATCCCGATTCAACGGCCCCAGGGCGTCCAGAACGGGC
TTCAGGCGCTCCCGAAGGTCTCGGGCCGTCTCTTGGGCTTGATCGGCCTTCTTGCGCATCTCACGCGCTC
CTGCGGCGGCCTGTAGGGCAGGCTCATACCCCTGCCGAACCGCTTTTGTCAGCCGGTCGGCCACGGCTTC
CGGCGTCTCAACGCGCTTTGAGATTCCCAGCTTTTCGGCCAATCCATGCGGTGCATAGGCGCGTGGCTCG
ACCGCTTGCGGGCTGATGGTGACGTGGCCCACTGGTGGCCGCTCCAGGGCCTCGTAGAACGCCTGAATGC
GCGTGTGACGTGCCTTGCTGCCCTCGATGCCCCGTTGCAGCCCTAGATCGGCCACAGCGGCCGCAAACGT
GGTCTGGTCGCGGGTCATCTGCGCTTTGTTGCCGATGAACTCCTTGGCCGACAGCCTGCCGTCCTGCGTC
AGCGGCACCACGAACGCGGTCATGTGCGGGCTGGTTTCGTCACGGTGGATGCTGGCCGTCACGATGCGAT
CCGCCCCGTACTTGTCCGCCAGCCACTTGTGCGCCTTCTCGAAGAACGCCGCCTGCTGTTCTTGGCTGGC
CGACTTCCACCATTCCGGGCTGGCCGTCATGACGTACTCGACCGCCAACACAGCGTCCTTGCGCCGCTTC
TCTGGCAGCAACTCGCGCAGTCGGCCCATCGCTTCATCGGTGCTGCTGGCCGCCCAGTGCTCGTTCTCTG
GCGTCCTGCTGGCGTCAGCGTTGGGCGTCTCGCGCTCGCGGTAGGCGTGCTTGAGACTGGCCGCCACGTT
GCCCATTTTCGCCAGCTTCTTGCATCGCATGATCGCGTATGCCGCCATGCCTGCCCCTCCCTTTTGGTGT
CCAACCGGCTCGACGGGGGCAGCGCAAGGCGGTGCCTCCGGCGGGCCACTCAATGCTTGAGTATACTCAC
TAGACTTTGCTTCGCAAAGTCGTGACCGCCTACGGCGGCTGCGGCGCCCTACGGGCTTGCTCTCCGGGCT
TCGCCCTGCGCGGTCGCTGCGCTCCCTTGCCAGCCCGTGGATATGTGGACGATGGCCGCGA
